>Addgene plasmid #148038 | pAc5.1B-EGFP-DmPAN2-del486-493GSG-dsRNAres_Y | depositor full sequence | sequence record 290485 | Full Sequence
CTTCAAGGAATTAATTCTATATTCTAAAAACACAAATGATACTTCTAAAAAAAATCATGAATGGCATCAA
CTCTGAATCAAATCTTTGCAGATGCACCTACTTCTCATTTCCACTGTCACATCATTTTTCCAGATCTCGC
TGCCTGTTATGTGGCCCACAAACCAAGACACGTTTTATGGCCATTAAAGCTGGCTGATCGTCGCCAAACA
CCAAATACATATCAATATGTACATTCGAGAAAGAAGCGATCAAAGAAGCGTCTTCGGGCGAGTAGGAGAA
TGCGGAGGAGAAGGAGAACGAGCTGATCTAGTATCTCTCCACAATCCAATGCCAACTGACCAACTGGCCA
TATTCGGAGCAATTTGAAGCCAATTTCCATCGCCTGGCGATCGCTCCATTCTTGGCTATATGTTTTTCAC
CGTTCCCGGGGCCATTTTCAAAGACTCGTCGGTAAGATAAGATTGTGTCACTCGCTGTCTCTCTTCATTT
GTCGAAGAATGCTGAGGAATTTCGCGATGACGTCGGCGAGTATTTTGAAGAATGAGAATAATTTGTATTT
ATACGAAAATCAGTTAGTGGAATTTTCTACAAAAACATGTTATCTATAGATAATTTTGTTGCAAAATATG
TTGACTATGACAAAGATTGTATGTATATACCTTTAATGTATTCTCATTTTCTTATGTATTTATAATGGCA
ATGATGATACTGATGATATTTTAAGATGATGCCAGACCACAGGCTGATTTCTGCGTCTTTTGCCGAACGC
AGTGCATGTGCGGTTGTTGTTTTTTGGAATAGTTTCAATTTTCGGACTGTCCGCTTTGATTTCAGTTTCT
TGGCTTATTCAAAAAGCAAAGTAAAGCCAAAAAAGCGAGATGGCAATACCAAATGCGGCAAAACGGTAGT
GGAAGGAAAGGGGTGCGGGGCAGCGGAAGGAAGGGTGGGGCGGGGCGTGGCGGGGTCTGTGGCTGGGCGC
GACGTCACCGACGTTGGAGCCACTCCTTTGACCATGTGTGCGTGTGTGTATTATTCGTGTCTCGCCACTC
GCCGGTTGTTTTTTTCTTTTTATCTCGCTCTCTCTAGCGCCATCTCGTACGCATGCTCAACGCACCGCAT
GTTGCCGTGTCCTTTATGCGTCATTTTGGCTCGAAATAGGCAATTATTTAAACAAAGATTAGTCAACGAA
AACGCTAAAATAAATAAGTCTACAATATGGTTACTTATTGCCATGTGTGTGCAGCCAACGATAGCAACAA
AAGCAACAACACAGTGGCTTTCCCTCTTTCACTTTTTGTTTGCAAGCGCGTGCGAGCAAGACGGCACGAC
CGGCAAACGCAATTACGCTGACAAAGAGCAGACGAAGTTTTGGCCGAAAAACATCAAGGCGCCTGATACG
AATGCATTTGCAATAACAATTGCGATATTTAATATTGTTTATGAAGCTGTTTGACTTCAAAACACACAAA
AAAAAAAATAAAACAAATTATTTGAAAGAGAATTAGGAATCGGACAGCTTATCGTTACGGGCTAACAGCA
CACCGAGACGAAATAGCTTACCTGACGTCACAGCCTCTGGAAGAACTGCCGCCAAGCAGAGAGAGAGAGA
AAAAGAGGGAGAGCAGCTTAGACCGCATGTGCTTGTGTGTGAGGCGTCTCTCTCTTCGTCTCCTGTTTGC
GCAAACGCATAGACTGCACTGAGAAAATCGATTACCTATTTTTTATGAATGAATATTTGCACTATTACTA
TTCAAAACTATTAAGATAGCAATCACATTCAATAGCCAAATACTATACCACCTGAGCGATGCAACGAAAT
GATCAATTTGAGCAAAAATGCTGCATATTTAGGACGGCATCATTATAGAAATGCTTCTTGCTGTGTACTT
TTCTCTCGTCTGGCAGCTGTTTCGCCGTTATTGTTAAAACCGGCTTAAGTTAGGTGTGTTTTCTACGACT
AGTGATGCCCCTACTAGAAGATGTGTGTTGCACAAATGTCCCTGAATAACCAATTTGAAGTGCAGATAGC
AGTAAACGTAAGCTAATATGAATATTATTTAACTGTAATGTTTTAATATCGCTGGACATTACTAATAAAC
CCACTATAAACACATGTACATATGTATGTTTTGGCATACAATGAGTAGTTGGGGAAAAAATGTGTAAAAG
CACCGTGACCATCACAGCATAAAGATAACCAGCTGAAGTATCGAATATGAGTAACCCCCAAATTGAATCA
CATGCCGCAACTGATAGGACCCATGGAAGTACACTCTTCATGGCGATATACAAGACACACACAAGCACGA
ACACCCAGTTGCGGAGGAAATTCTCCGTAAATGAAAACCCAATCGGCGAACAATTCATACCCATATATGG
TAAAAGTTTTGAACGCGACTTGAGAGCGGAGAGCATTGCGGCTGATAAGGTTTTAGCGCTAAGCGGGCTT
TATAAAACGGGCTGCGGGACCAGTTTTCATATCACTACCGTTTGAGTTCTTGTGCTGTGTGGATACTCCT
CCCGACACAAAGCCGCTCCATCAGCCAGCAGTCGTCTAATCCAGAGACCCCGGATCGGGGTACCAACATG
GTGAGCAAGGGCGAGGAGCTGTTCACCGGGGTGGTGCCCATCCTGGTCGAGCTGGACGGCGACGTAAACG
GCCACAAGTTCAGCGTGTCCGGCGAGGGCGAGGGCGATGCCACCTACGGCAAGCTGACCCTGAAGTTCAT
CTGCACCACCGGCAAGCTGCCCGTGCCCTGGCCCACCCTCGTGACCACCCTGACCTACGGCGTGCAGTGC
TTCAGCCGCTACCCCGACCACATGAAGCAGCACGACTTCTTCAAGTCCGCCATGCCCGAAGGCTACGTCC
AGGAGCGCACCATCTTCTTCAAGGACGACGGCAACTACAAGACCCGCGCCGAGGTGAAGTTCGAGGGCGA
CACCCTGGTGAACCGCATCGAGCTGAAGGGCATCGACTTCAAGGAGGACGGCAACATCCTGGGGCACAAG
CTGGAGTACAACTACAACAGCCACAACGTCTATATCATGGCCGACAAGCAGAAGAACGGCATCAAGGTGA
ACTTCAAGATCCGCCACAACATCGAGGACGGCAGCGTGCAGCTCGCCGACCACTACCAGCAGAACACCCC
CATCGGCGACGGCCCCGTGCTGCTGCCCGACAACCACTACCTGAGCACCCAGTCCGCCCTGAGCAAAGAC
CCCAACGAGAAGCGCGATCACATGGTCCTGCTGGAGTTCGTGACCGCCGCCGGGATCACTCTCGGCATGG
ACGAGCTGTACAAGCCAAGCTTGAATTCTGCAGATATCATGGACTATGTCTACTGTGGAACGGATCCGAT
TGGAGCTAGCGAGGATATCCTGTCCGTGTACGATGCCGGCAGTGCCCCCGGCAATGGTCATTTCAGCCCG
TCCTTTAACGGCTTTAATATTGGAACGACGGACCCCGAGTACGTCGAACTGGTCCCGGTCCTGGCTGATG
GAGGTGAACATTTTGGAGTGAGCTCCGTCGCCTTTGATGATTATGAGGAATTGTTGTGGATGGGAAATCA
AGGAGGACATGTGACCAGCTATTATACCAATAGCATGCAAAAATATACCAGCTTCCAAGTGCATGCTACG
GATATCGTCCGTGATATTAGCACGTTGGATAGCGGCGTCTTGGCCCTGACCCAAACGAGCTTGCGCCACC
AAATTCGTCGCGGCTTGCCGAAATTCACGTTTAAGAGCAATAATATGAAAGAAATGGTCTCCATGTTGCA
ACTGTCGCCCCACCGCTTGGTGATGGCTGGCTTGCAAGATGAACTGATTGATTTTGATTTGCGTACCCTG
AAAGAGACGCGTATTGAACACGTCGGCGCTGGAGGCTGTACCGTCTTGCGTAAAAACTCGCGCTACTTGT
TCGCTGGAGATCAATTGGGCACCGTTACCCTGCGTGATTTGAATTCCTTGTCCGTGCAACATACCATTAA
AACCCATACGAATATTCTGAGCGATTTTTCCGTGCAAGGCAACTTGCTGATTAGTTGTGGCTACAGCGGA
AGGCAAAATAACCTGGCCATCGACCGCTTCCTAATGGTCTACGATCTGCGCATGCTGCGCCTGATCGCGC
CCATTCAAGTGATGATTGATCCGCAGATGTTGAAGTTCCTGCCATCGCTGACATCCCAACTGGCCGTCGT
GTCCAGCTACGGCCAGGTTCAGCTGGTGGACACTGTGGAGCTCAGCGAGCCGCGAGTATCCATGTACCAG
ATCAACACCAACGGCAGCCAGTGCCTCAGCTTCGACATTAGCTCCTCTTCACAGGCCATGGCATTTGGGG
ACCAGTCGGGCCACATCAACATGATTGCCGCTGTACAAACGCCTCAGCCGCAGTTCAATCTCTACTCGCG
AAGCACAGAGTTTGCGGACGTGGTGCCACAGCTGCCGATGGTCTCCATTACGGACACCAACTTTCCGCTA
TCGTCGGTCATGCTACCGCACTTGACGACGGGCACACAATGGTTCTCAGATTGGCCGGAGGAACTGCTGC
GCTACCGCTACCACAGGCCCAAGACCATTGATCCCGAAGTGCTGAGCAACATGAAAATGCAGGGACCGAT
TGGATACTCGCCAAACCCACGCACCGCCCGTCGTAATCAAATTCCGTACGTGATTGAGCAGGGCGGCGTG
TGCAGTCCGAACGGAAATGGAACTGCGGCGGCGACCAAGGCGGAGAACGGTGTGAAAATCATTCCACGGC
GGTATCGCAAAGTCGAGCTGAAGGGCAGCGGCTTTGACTTTGACCAGCATAATCAAACATGTTTCGCGGG
GCTGGAGGCAACGCTACCGAACTCCTACTGCAATGCTATGCTACAGATTTTGTATTTCACCGACGCGCTT
CGCGTGAAGCTGCTGGAGCATTCGTGCATCAAGGAGTTTTGCCTGTCCTGCGAACTAGGGTTCCTCTTCA
ACATGCTGGATAAAAGTACCGCTTCTTCACCTTGCCAGGCCAGCAATTTCCTGCGATCTTTCCGCACTGT
GCCAGAGGCCTCGGCACTGGGATTGATTCTCACCGACCGCTCATCGAACGTCAATCTAATATCGCTGATA
CAGAACTGGAACCGATTCATTTTGCATCAAATGCATTACGAAATATTCGATTCTAGCAAGAACGCATCCA
CCTACAGCGGATCTGTGCAAACATCAACGAACGCGGAAAACGCGGGCTCTTCAGAAACAAGTGGCTCCTC
GGACCTTTACGATTCCATAAGTGATGAGAACTCCAAGGAGGACGATCGGGAACGCAGTAAGATCAACGCA
GAAACTGACATCAGTAAGATCTTTGGGACCAAGCAAATCTGTATAAACCGCTGCATCAAATGCCAAGAAG
AGAAGATAAAGGAAAGCATTCTACTTGCCTGCAATTTGTCGTATCCCAACCACATCAAAGATAGTGATCA
GTATTTCAACTTTGGCACCATTTTGAAGCGATCTCTCAGCTCCGAGAAGAGTATTCAGGCCTTCTGCGAG
AGATGTAAGAAGTTTTCGCCAACCAATCAGAGCGTGAAGGTGACTTCGCTTCCGCAAATTCTGTCCATTA
ACTGTGGCCTCAACAACGAAAAAGACATTACCTTCCTGAAGCGCCAGCTCAATCGCTGCAGCGAAAAGAC
GACTGTTGATGCGGCCGCTTCCTTGAGCACAAGCAAGCCGTGTCGATATGGAGCCAACTGTTCGCGAAGT
GACTGCCATTTCATGCATCCGGATCGAAAATCTCCATCGCACACAAGCCAACCGAATGCTGTCAACAATT
CTCCCAATGGACGCCAAAAGTCCTGGTTTCCCCTTACATTTACTATGGGCATCAATGACCAAGGTGAGGT
GCAGGTGCAAACTCAATCAGATGCAAGCAGTGGCAAATCGGAACAGGAGGAGGAAACGGAAAAGCCACCA
ACAAAGGGCTTGGACAACAATCGGATGTACGCGCTGCATGCCGTGGTGTGCCAAGTCGATGATGGTACCC
AAAAGAACTTGGTATCGTTGATAAATGTGCAGCGGCCATACCACACCATGAAACTGGCTGAATCTGCAGA
TGACCCTCAGAGTCAATGGTATATTTTTAATGATTTTAGCATATCGCCCGTTTCGCCACAAGAATCGGTA
TGGTTCACATTGGATTGGAAAGTTCCTTGCATACTCTTCTACAGACACGTAGAGGATGACTCTGAGTCTG
CTAGTACTACTAGCTCGACCGTCACGGAAAGTGAAGAAACCATTCCATCAGAGAGCAGCAGCGGCTCGCC
AACAAATCTATCCAACCCTTTTCTAGAGGAAATTGTGAGTCCTATGCTAGGCAACTTAAGTGCAGACGCC
ACGCTGCAGCCCCTGCAGTCAGATGAAATGCCGCAGTCGGGTGATCTGGTCGCAATGGATGCCGAGTTCG
TTACCCTAAATCCAGAGGAAAATGAGATTCGCCCGGATGGCAAAACGGCGACCATTAAGCCATGCCACAT
GAGTGTGGCCCGGATTTCATGTATACGAGGACAAGGCCCGGCTGAAGGAGTTCCATTCATGGACGATTAC
ATATCCACCCAGGAGAAGGTCGTGGACTACCTAACTCAGTTCTCGGGAATCAAGCCTGGCGACTTGGACG
CTAACTTCAGCAAAAAGCGACTGACTGCCTTGAAGTACTCATACCAGAAATTAAAATACCTCGTTGACGT
AGGAGTAATATTTGTCGGACATGGTCTGAAGAACGACTTTAGGGTCATAAACATCTATGTACCGTCGGAG
CAGATAATAGATACGGTGCACCTGTTTCACATGCCACATCATCGCATGGTTTCCCTAAGATTTCTAGCCT
GGCATTTCTTGGGTACTAAGATTCAGTCCGAGACGCACGACTCCATCGAAGATGCACGGACCACTCTGCA
GCTCTACAAGCACTATTTGAAGCTGCAGGAGGAGAAGAAGTTTGCCAACGCTCTCAAGAATCTTTACGAA
CGCGGAAAGCAGCTGCAGTGGAAGGTTCCAGAGGACTGACCGCGGTTCGAAGGTAAGCCTATCCCTAACC
CTCTCCTCGGTCTCGATTCTACGCGTACCGGTCATCATCACCATCACCATTGAGTTTAAACCCGCTGATC
AGCCTCGACTGTGCCTTCTAAGGCCTGAGCTCGCTGATCAGCCTCGATCGAGGATCCAGACATGATAAGA
TACATTGATGAGTTTGGACAAACCACAACTAGAATGCAGTGAAAAAAATGCTTTATTTGTGAAATTTGTG
ATGCTATTGCTTTATTTGTAACCATTATAAGCTGCAATAAACAAGTTAACAACAACAATTGCATTCATTT
TATGTTTCAGGTTCAGGGGGAGGTGTGGGAGGTTTTTTAAAGCAAGTAAAACCTCTACAAATGTGGTATG
GCTGATTATGATCAGTCGACCGATGCCCTTGAGAGCCTTCAACCCAGTCAGCTCCTTCCGGTGGGCGCGG
GGCATGACTATCGTCGCCGCACTTATGACTGTCTTCTTTATCATGCAACTCGTAGGACAGGTGCCGGCAG
CGCTCTGGGTCATTTTCGGCGAGGACCGCTTTCGCTGGAGCGCGACGATGATCGGCCTGTCGCTTGCGGT
ATTCGGAATCTTGCACGCCCTCGCTCAAGCCTTCGTCACTGGTCCCGCCACCAAACGTTTCGGCGAGAAG
CAGGCCATTATCGCCGGCATGGCGGCCGACGCGCTGGGCTACGTCTTGCTGGCGTTCGCGACGCGAGGCT
GGATGGCCTTCCCCATTATGATTCTTCTCGCTTCCGGCGGCATCGGGATGCCCGCGTTGCAGGCCATGCT
GTCCAGGCAGGTAGATGACGACCATCAGGGACAGCTTCAAGGATCGCTCGCGGCTCTTACCAGCCAGCAA
AAGGCCAGGAACCGTAAAAAGGCCGCGTTGCTGGCGTTTTTCCATAGGCTCCGCCCCCCTGACGAGCATC
ACAAAAATCGACGCTCAAGTCAGAGGTGGCGAAACCCGACAGGACTATAAAGATACCAGGCGTTTCCCCC
TGGAAGCTCCCTCGTGCGCTCTCCTGTTCCGACCCTGCCGCTTACCGGATACCTGTCCGCCTTTCTCCCT
TCGGGAAGCGTGGCGCTTTCTCAATGCTCACGCTGTAGGTATCTCAGTTCGGTGTAGGTCGTTCGCTCCA
AGCTGGGCTGTGTGCACGAACCCCCCGTTCAGCCCGACCGCTGCGCCTTATCCGGTAACTATCGTCTTGA
GTCCAACCCGGTAAGACACGACTTATCGCCACTGGCAGCAGCCACTGGTAACAGGATTAGCAGAGCGAGG
TATGTAGGCGGTGCTACAGAGTTCTTGAAGTGGTGGCCTAACTACGGCTACACTAGAAGGACAGTATTTG
GTATCTGCGCTCTGCTGAAGCCAGTTACCTTCGGAAAAAGAGTTGGTAGCTCTTGATCCGGCAAACAAAC
CACCGCTGGTAGCGGTGGTTTTTTTGTTTGCAAGCAGCAGATTACGCGCAGAAAAAAAGGATCTCAAGAA
GATCCTTTGATCTTTTCTACGGGGTCTGACGCTCAGTGGAACGAAAACTCACGTTAAGGGATTTTGGTCA
TGAGATTATCAAAAAGGATCTTCACCTAGATCCTTTTAAATTAAAAATGAAGTTTTAAATCAATCTAAAG
TATATATGAGTAAACTTGGTCTGACAGTTACCAATGCTTAATCAGTGAGGCACCTATCTCAGCGATCTGT
CTATTTCGTTCATCCATAGTTGCCTGACTCCCCGTCGTGTAGATAACTACGATACGGGAGGGCTTACCAT
CTGGCCCCAGTGCTGCAATGATACCGCGAGACCCACGCTCACCGGCTCCAGATTTATCAGCAATAAACCA
GCCAGCCGGAAGGGCCGAGCGCAGAAGTGGTCCTGCAACTTTATCCGCCTCCATCCAGTCTATTAATTGT
TGCCGGGAAGCTAGAGTAAGTAGTTCGCCAGTTAATAGTTTGCGCAACGTTGTTGCCATTGCTGCAGGCA
TCGTGGTGTCACGCTCGTCGTTTGGTATGGCTTCATTCAGCTCCGGTTCCCAACGATCAAGGCGAGTTAC
ATGATCCCCCATGTTGTGCAAAAAAGCGGTTAGCTCCTTCGGTCCTCCGATCGTTGTCAGAAGTAAGTTG
GCCGCAGTGTTATCACTCATGGTTATGGCAGCACTGCATAATTCTCTTACTGTCATGCCATCCGTAAGAT
GCTTTTCTGTGACTGGTGAGTACTCAACCAAGTCATTCTGAGAATAGTGTATGCGGCGACCGAGTTGCTC
TTGCCCGGCGTCAACACGGGATAATACCGCGCCACATAGCAGAACTTTAAAAGTGCTCATCATTGGAAAA
CGTTCTTCGGGGCGAAAACTCTCAAGGATCTTACCGCTGTTGAGATCCAGTTCGATGTAACCCACTCGTG
CACCCAACTGATCTTCAGCATCTTTTACTTTCACCAGCGTTTCTGGGTGAGCAAAAACAGGAAGGCAAAA
TGCCGCAAAAAAGGGAATAAGGGCGACACGGAAATGTTGAATACTCATACTCTTCCTTTTTCAATATTAT
TGAAGCATTTATCAGGGTTATTGTCTCATGAGCGGATACATATTTGAATGTATTTAGAAAAATAAACAAA
TAGGGGTTCCGCGCACATTTCCCCGAAAAGTGCCACCTGACGTCTAAGAAACCATTATTATCATGACATT
AACCTATAAAAATAGGCGTATCACGAGGCCCTTTCGT
Features (pLannotate 1.2.2; 10 found; start..end, strand, type, name):
     56..2568    +  promoter       Ac5 promoter: Drosophila melanogaster actin 5C promoter
   2588..3304    +  CDS            EGFP: EGFP is a basic (constitutively fluorescent) green fluorescent protein published in 1996, derived from Aequorea victoria. It is reported to be a rapidly-maturing weak dimer with moderate acid sensitivity.
   3329..7036    +  CDS            PAN2: PAN2_DROME - Experimental evidence at protein level: Swiss-Prot protein existence level 1. Catalytic subunit of the poly(A)-nuclease (PAN) deadenylation complex, one of two cytoplasmic mRNA deadenylases involved in general and miRNA-mediated mRNA turnover. PAN specifically shortens poly(A) tails of RNA and the activity is stimulated by poly(A)-binding protein (PABP). PAN deadenylation is followed by rapid degradation of the shortened mRNA tails by the CCR4-NOT complex. Deadenylated mRNAs are then degraded by two alternative mechanisms, namely exosome-mediated 3'-5' exonucleolytic degradation,
   7052..7093    +  CDS            V5 tag: epitope tag from simian virus 5
   7193..7327    -  polyA_signal   SV40 poly(A) signal: SV40 polyadenylation signal
   7350..7434    -  CDS            large T antigen (fragment): large T antigen from SV40 (simian virus 40)
   7435..7905    +  CDS            TcR (fragment): tetracycline efflux protein; tet; confers resistance to tetracycline
   7949..8537    -  rep_origin     ori: high-copy-number ColE1/pMB1/pBR322/pUC origin of replication
   8708..9568    -  CDS            AmpR: β-lactamase; bla; confers resistance to ampicillin, carbenicillin, and related antibiotics
   9569..9673    -  promoter       AmpR promoter: bla
