[The description below was written by a language model from this plasmid's Addgene catalogue record and pLannotate feature annotations shown in this document.]
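Description:
pAc5.1B-EGFP-DmPAN2-del486-493GSG-dsRNAres_Y is a 9,767 nt insect expression plasmid for producing a GFP-tagged mutant of Drosophila melanogaster PAN2 in fly cells. The catalogue lists the backbone as unknown, although the name and the annotated parts point to a pAc5.1-type vector. It is propagated in E. coli using a ColE1/pUC-type origin and selected through the β-lactamase (AmpR) gene and its own promoter. The record calls it low copy even though the origin is annotated as a high-copy type. Short fragments of a tetracycline resistance gene and SV40 large T antigen are also annotated; these appear to be backbone remnants rather than functional elements. No marker for selection in insect cells is annotated.

The expression cassette is driven by the constitutive Drosophila actin 5C (Ac5) promoter. EGFP lies upstream of the PAN2 coding sequence, consistent with an N-terminal fluorescent fusion, and an SV40 polyadenylation signal follows. A V5 epitope tag is annotated just downstream of PAN2, but the record does not show whether it is translated in frame or excluded by a stop codon. PAN2 is the catalytic subunit of the PAN2–PAN3 poly(A) nuclease complex, one of the cytoplasmic deadenylases that shorten mRNA poly(A) tails in general and miRNA-mediated decay. The insert name suggests that residues 486–493 are deleted and replaced by a short Gly-Ser-Gly linker. It also suggests that the ORF is recoded to resist dsRNA-mediated knockdown, though the record gives no details of either change. Such a design suits complementation experiments in which endogenous PAN2 is depleted by RNAi and the mutant is tested for function. This fits the associated study of how a PAN3 dimer recruits PAN2.
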