Addgene plasmid #148038: pAc5.1B-EGFP-DmPAN2-del486-493GSG-dsRNAres_Y
Purpose: Insect Expression of DmPAN2-del486-493GSG-dsRNAres
Depositing lab: Elisa Izaurralde. Depositing organization: Max Planck Institute for Developmental Biology. Publication: An asymmetric PAN3 dimer recruits a single PAN2 exonuclease to mediate mRNA deadenylation and decay. Jonas S, Christie M, Peter D, Bhandari D, Loh B, Huntzinger E, Weichenrieder O, Izaurralde E. Nat Struct Mol Biol. 2014 Jul;21(7):599-608. doi: 10.1038/nsmb.2837. Epub 2014 Jun 1. PubMed 24880343.
Backbone
  Vector backbone: Unknown
  Vector type: Insect Expression
Growth in bacteria
  Bacterial resistance: Ampicillin, 100 μg/mL
  Growth temperature: 37°C
  Growth strain: DH5alpha
  Copy number: Low Copy
Gene/Insert
  Gene/Insert name: DmPAN2-del486-493GSG-dsRNAres
  Species: D. melanogaster (fly)
  Entrez Gene: PAN2 (a.k.a. Dmel_CG8232, A1Z7K9, CG8232, Dmel\CG8232, Pan2, pan2)
  Cloning method: Unknown
Terms and licenses: Academic/Nonprofit Terms; Industry Terms: Not Available to Industry
Depositor comments: ORF extracted from NCBI:LP04771 Plasmids from this collection were made available to the research community and donated after the lab closed. Please note that the sequence provided by the depositing laboratory may be theoretical/predicted or based on Sanger sequencing results. There may be discrepancies between sequencing results obtained by Addgene and the depositor sequence. If an Addgene verified sequence is not available, please contact before placing your order to request that our lab fully sequence the plasmid.
How to cite: pAc5.1B-EGFP-DmPAN2-del486-493GSG-dsRNAres_Y was a gift from Elisa Izaurralde (Addgene plasmid # 148038 ; http://n2t.net/addgene:148038 ; RRID:Addgene_148038)
